>Addgene plasmid #77149 | ITPK1 gRNA (BRDN0001147909) | addgene full sequence | sequence record 187210 | Addgene Assembled Sequence
CCCGGGTGCAAAGATGGATAAAGTTTTAAACAGAGAGGAATCTTTGCAGCTAATGGACCTTCTAGGTCTT
GAAAGGAGTGGGAATTGGCTCCGGTGCCCGTCAGTGGGCAGAGCGCACATCGCCCACAGTCCCCGAGAAG
TTGGGGGGAGGGGTCGGCAATTGATCCGGTGCCTAGAGAAGGTGGCGCGGGGTAAACTGGGAAAGTGATG
TCGTGTACTGGCTCCGCCTTTTTCCCGAGGGTGGGGGAGAACCGTATATAAGTGCAGTAGTCGCCGTGAA
CGTTCTTTTTCGCAACGGGTTTGCCGCCAGAACACAGGTAAGTGCCGTGTGTGGTTCCCGCGGGCCTGGC
CTCTTTACGGGTTATGGCCCTTGCGTGCCTTGAATTACTTCCACCTGGCTGCAGTACGTGATTCTTGATC
CCGAGCTTCGGGTTGGAAGTGGGTGGGAGAGTTCGAGGCCTTGCGCTTAAGGAGCCCCTTCGCCTCGTGC
TTGAGTTGAGGCCTGGCCTGGGCGCTGGGGCCGCCGCGTGCGAATCTGGTGGCACCTTCGCGCCTGTCTC
GCTGCTTTCGATAAGTCTCTAGCCATTTAAAATTTTTGATGACCTGCTGCGACGCTTTTTTTCTGGCAAG
ATAGTCTTGTAAATGCGGGCCAAGATCTGCACACTGGTATTTCGGTTTTTGGGGCCGCGGGCGGCGACGG
GGCCCGTGCGTCCCAGCGCACATGTTCGGCGAGGCGGGGCCTGCGAGCGCGGCCACCGAGAATCGGACGG
GGGTAGTCTCAAGCTGGCCGGCCTGCTCTGGTGCCTGGCCTCGCGCCGCCGTGTATCGCCCCGCCCTGGG
CGGCAAGGCTGGCCCGGTCGGCACCAGTTGCGTGAGCGGAAAGATGGCCGCTTCCCGGCCCTGCTGCAGG
GAGCTCAAAATGGAGGACGCGGCGCTCGGGAGAGCGGGCGGGTGAGTCACCCACACAAAGGAAAAGGGCC
TTTCCGTCCTCAGCCGTCGCTTCATGTGACTCCACGGAGTACCGGGCGCCGTCCAGGCACCTCGATTAGT
TCTCGAGCTTTTGGAGTACGTCGTCTTTAGGTTGGGGGGAGGGGTTTTATGCGATGGAGTTTCCCCACAC
TGAGTGGGTGGAGACTGAAGTTAGGCCAGCTTGGCACTTGATGTAATTCTCCTTGGAATTTGCCCTTTTT
GAGTTTGGATCTTGGTTCATTCTCAAGCCTCAGACAGTGGTTCAAAGTTTTTTTCTTCCATTTCAGGTGT
CGTGACGTACGGCCACCATGACCGAGTACAAGCCCACGGTGCGCCTCGCCACCCGCGACGACGTCCCCAG
GGCCGTACGCACCCTCGCCGCCGCGTTCGCCGACTACCCCGCCACGCGCCACACCGTCGATCCGGACCGC
CACATCGAGCGGGTCACCGAGCTGCAAGAACTCTTCCTCACGCGCGTCGGGCTCGACATCGGCAAGGTGT
GGGTCGCGGACGACGGCGCCGCCGTGGCGGTCTGGACCACGCCGGAGAGCGTCGAAGCGGGGGCGGTGTT
CGCCGAGATCGGCCCGCGCATGGCCGAGTTGAGCGGTTCCCGGCTGGCCGCGCAGCAACAGATGGAAGGC
CTCCTGGCGCCGCACCGGCCCAAGGAGCCCGCGTGGTTCCTGGCCACCGTCGGAGTCTCGCCCGACCACC
AGGGCAAGGGTCTGGGCAGCGCCGTCGTGCTCCCCGGAGTGGAGGCGGCCGAGCGCGCCGGGGTGCCCGC
CTTCCTGGAGACCTCCGCGCCCCGCAACCTCCCCTTCTACGAGCGGCTCGGCTTCACCGTCACCGCCGAC
GTCGAGGTGCCCGAAGGACCGCGCACCTGGTGCATGACCCGCAAGCCCGGTGCCTGAACGCGTTAAGTCG
ACAATCAACCTCTGGATTACAAAATTTGTGAAAGATTGACTGGTATTCTTAACTATGTTGCTCCTTTTAC
GCTATGTGGATACGCTGCTTTAATGCCTTTGTATCATGCTATTGCTTCCCGTATGGCTTTCATTTTCTCC
TCCTTGTATAAATCCTGGTTGCTGTCTCTTTATGAGGAGTTGTGGCCCGTTGTCAGGCAACGTGGCGTGG
TGTGCACTGTGTTTGCTGACGCAACCCCCACTGGTTGGGGCATTGCCACCACCTGTCAGCTCCTTTCCGG
GACTTTCGCTTTCCCCCTCCCTATTGCCACGGCGGAACTCATCGCCGCCTGCCTTGCCCGCTGCTGGACA
GGGGCTCGGCTGTTGGGCACTGACAATTCCGTGGTGTTGTCGGGGAAATCATCGTCCTTTCCTTGGCTGC
TCGCCTGTGTTGCCACCTGGATTCTGCGCGGGACGTCCTTCTGCTACGTCCCTTCGGCCCTCAATCCAGC
GGACCTTCCTTCCCGCGGCCTGCTGCCGGCTCTGCGGCCTCTTCCGCGTCTTCGCCTTCGCCCTCAGACG
AGTCGGATCTCCCTTTGGGCCGCCTCCCCGCGTCGACTTTAAGACCAATGACTTACAAGGCAGCTGTAGA
TCTTAGCCACTTTTTAAAAGAAAAGGGGGGACTGGAAGGGCTAATTCACTCCCAACGAAGACAAGATCTG
CTTTTTGCTTGTACTGGGTCTCTCTGGTTAGACCAGATCTGAGCCTGGGAGCTCTCTGGCTAACTAGGGA
ACCCACTGCTTAAGCCTCAATAAAGCTTGCCTTGAGTGCTTCAAGTAGTGTGTGCCCGTCTGTTGTGTGA
CTCTGGTAACTAGAGATCCCTCAGACCCTTTTAGTCAGTGTGGAAAATCTCTAGCAGTACGTATAGTAGT
TCATGTCATCTTATTATTCAGTATTTATAACTTGCAAAGAAATGAATATCAGAGAGTGAGAGGAACTTGT
TTATTGCAGCTTATAATGGTTACAAATAAAGCAATAGCATCACAAATTTCACAAATAAAGCATTTTTTTC
ACTGCATTCTAGTTGTGGTTTGTCCAAACTCATCAATGTATCTTATCATGTCTGGCTCTAGCTATCCCGC
CCCTAACTCCGCCCATCCCGCCCCTAACTCCGCCCAGTTCCGCCCATTCTCCGCCCCATGGCTGACTAAT
TTTTTTTATTTATGCAGAGGCCGAGGCCGCCTCGGCCTCTGAGCTATTCCAGAAGTAGTGAGGAGGCTTT
TTTGGAGGCCTAGGGACGTACCCAATTCGCCCTATAGTGAGTCGTATTACGCGCGCTCACTGGCCGTCGT
TTTACAACGTCGTGACTGGGAAAACCCTGGCGTTACCCAACTTAATCGCCTTGCAGCACATCCCCCTTTC
GCCAGCTGGCGTAATAGCGAAGAGGCCCGCACCGATCGCCCTTCCCAACAGTTGCGCAGCCTGAATGGCG
AATGGG
[124 nt withheld, positions 3367-3490]
C
[91 nt withheld, positions 3492-3582]
A
[49 nt withheld, positions 3584-3632]
CCTTTGACGTTGGAGTCCACGTTCTTT
[37 nt withheld, positions 3660-3696]
ACCCTATCTCGGTCTATTCTTTTGATTTATAAGGGATTTTGCCGATTTCGGCCTATTGGTTAAAAAATGA
GCTGATTTAACAAAAATTTAACGCGAATTTTAACAAAATATTAACGCTTACAATTTAGGTGGCACTTTTC
GGGGAAATGTGCGCGGAACCCCTATTTGTTTATTTTTCTAAATACATTCAAATATGTATCCGCTCATGAG
ACAATAACCCTGATAAATGCTTCAATAATATTGAAAAAGGAAGAGTATGAGTATTCAACATTTCCGTGTC
GCCCTTATTCCCTTTTTTGCGGCATTTTGCCTTCCTGTTTTTGCTCACCCAGAAACGCTGGTGAAAGTAA
AAGATGCTGAAGATCAGTTGGGTGCACGAGTGGGTTACATCGAACTGGATCTCAACAGCGGTAAGATCCT
TGAGAGTTTTCGCCCCGAAGAACGTTTTCCAATGATGAGCACTTTTAAAGTTCTGCTATGTGGCGCGGTA
TTATCCCGTATTGACGCCGGGCAAGAGCAACTCGGTCGCCGCATACACTATTCTCAGAATGACTTGGTTG
AGTACTCACCAGTCACAGAAAAGCATCTTACGGATGGCATGACAGTAAGAGAATTATGCAGTGCTGCCAT
AACCATGAGTGATAACACTGCGGCCAACTTACTTCTGACAACGATCGGAGGACCGAAGGAGCTAACCGCT
TTTTTGCACAACATGGGGGATCATGTAACTCGCCTTGATCGTTGGGAACCGGAGCTGAATGAAGCCATAC
CAAACGACGAGCGTGACACCACGATGCCTGTAGCAATGGCAACAACGTTGCGCAAACTATTAACTGGCGA
ACTACTTACTCTAGCTTCCCGGCAACAATTAATAGACTGGATGGAGGCGGATAAAGTTGCAGGACCACTT
CTGCGCTCGGCCCTTCCGGCTGGCTGGTTTATTGCTGATAAATCTGGAGCCGGTGAGCGTGGGTCTCGCG
GTATCATTGCAGCACTGGGGCCAGATGGTAAGCCCTCCCGTATCGTAGTTATCTACACGACGGGGAGTCA
GGCAACTATGGATGAACGAAATAGACAGATCGCTGAGATAGGTGCCTCACTGATTAAGCATTGGTAACTG
TCAGACCAAGTTTACTCATATATACTTTAGATTGATTTAAAACTTCATTTTTAATTTAAAAGGATCTAGG
TGAAGATCCTTTTTGATAATCTCATGACCAAAATCCCTTAACGTGAGTTTTCGTTCCACTGAGCGTCAGA
CCCCGTAGAAAAGATCAAAGGATCTTCTTGAGATCCTTTTTTTCTGCGCGTAATCTGCTGCTTGCAAACA
AAAAAACCACCGCTACCAGCGGTGGTTTGTTTGCCGGATCAAGAGCTACCAACTCTTTTTCCGAAGGTAA
CTGGCTTCAGCAGAGCGCAGATACCAAATACTGTTCTTCTAGTGTAGCCGTAGTTAGGCCACCACTTCAA
GAACTCTGTAGCACCGCCTACATACCTCGCTCTGCTAATCCTGTTACCAGTGGCTGCTGCCAGTGGCGAT
AAGTCGTGTCTTACCGGGTTGGACTCAAGACGATAGTTACCGGATAAGGCGCAGCGGTCGGGCTGAACGG
GGGGTTCGTGCACACAGCCCAGCTTGGAGCGAACGACCTACACCGAACTGAGATACCTACAGCGTGAGCT
ATGAGAAAGCGCCACGCTTCCCGAAGGGAGAAAGGCGGACAGGTATCCGGTAAGCGGCAGGGTCGGAACA
GGAGAGCGCACGAGGGAGCTTCCAGGGGGAAACGCCTGGTATCTTTATAGTCCTGTCGGGTTTCGCCACC
TCTGACTTGAGCGTCGATTTTTGTGATGCTCGTCAGGGGGGCGGAGCCTATGGAAAAACGCCAGCAACGC
GGCCTTTTTACGGTTCCTGGCCTTTTGCTGGCCTTTTGCTCACATGTTCTTTCCTGCGTTATCCCCTGAT
TCTGTGGATAACCGTATTACCGCCTTTGAGTGAGCTGATACCGCTCGCCGCAGCCGAACGACCGAGCGCA
GCGAGTCAGTGAGCGAGGAAGCGGAAGAGCGCCCAATACGCAAACCGCCTCTCCCCGCGCGTTGGCCGAT
TCATTAATGCAGCTGGCACGACAGGTTTCCCGACTGGAAAGCGGGCAGTGAGCGCAACGCAATTAATGTG
AGTTAGCTCACTCATTAGGCACCCCAGGCTTTACACTTTATGCTTCCGGCTCGTATGTTGTGTGGAATTG
TGAGCGGATAACAATTTCACACAGGAAACAGCTATGACCATGATTACGCCAAGCGCGCAATTAACCCTCA
CTAAAGGGAACAAAAGCTGGAGCTGCAAGCTTAATGTAGTCTTATGCAATACTCTTGTAGTCTTGCAACA
TGGTAACGATGAGTTAGCAACATGCCTTACAAGGAGAGAAAAAGCACCGTGCATGCCGATTGGTGGAAGT
AAGGTGGTACGATCGTGCCTTATTAGGAAGGCAACAGACGGGTCTGACATGGATTGGACGAACCACTGAA
TTGCCGCATTGCAGAGATATTGTATTTAAGTGCCTAGCTCGATACATAAACGGGTCTCTCTGGTTAGACC
AGATCTGAGCCTGGGAGCTCTCTGGCTAACTAGGGAACCCACTGCTTAAGCCTCAATAAAGCTTGCCTTG
AGTGCTTCAAGTAGTGTGTGCCCGTCTGTTGTGTGACTCTGGTAACTAGAGATCCCTCAGACCCTTTTAG
TCAGTGTGGAAAATCTCTAGCAGTGGCGCCCGAACAGGGACTTGAAAGCGAAAGGGAAACCAGAGGAGCT
CTCTCGACGCAGGACTCGGCTTGCTGAAGCGCGCACGGCAAGAGGCGAGGGGCGGCGACTGGTGAGTACG
CCAAAAATTTTGACTAGCGGAGGCTAGAAGGAGAGAGATGGGTGCGAGAGCGTCAGTATTAAGCGGGGGA
GAATTAGATCGCGATGGGAAAAAATTCGGTTAAGGCCAGGGGGAAAGAAAAAATATAAATTAAAACATAT
AGTATGGGCAAGCAGGGAGCTAGAACGATTCGCAGTTAATCCTGGCCTGTTAGAAACATCAGAAGGCTGT
AGACAAATACTGGGACAGCTACAACCATCCCTTCAGACAGGATCAGAAGAACTTAGATCATTATATAATA
CAGTAGCAACCCTCTATTGTGTGCATCAAAGGATAGAGATAAAAGACACCAAGGAAGCTTTAGACAAGAT
AGAGGAAGAGCAAAACAAAAGTAAGACCACCGCACAGCAAGCGGCCGCTGATCTTCAGACCTGGAGGAGG
AGATATGAGGGACAATTGGAGAAGTGAATTATATAAATATAAAGTAGTAAAAATTGAACCATTAGGAGTA
GCACCCACCAAGGCAAAGAGAAGAGTGGTGCAGAGAGAAAAAAGAGCAGTGGGAATAGGAGCTTTGTTCC
TTGGGTTCTTGGGAGCAGCAGGAAGCACTATGGGCGCAGCGTCAATGACGCTGACGGTACAGGCCAGACA
ATTATTGTCTGGTATAGTGCAGCAGCAGAACAATTTGCTGAGGGCTATTGAGGCGCAACAGCATCTGTTG
CAACTCACAGTCTGGGGCATCAAGCAGCTCCAGGCAAGAATCCTGGCTGTGGAAAGATACCTAAAGGATC
AACAGCTCCTGGGGATTTGGGGTTGCTCTGGAAAACTCATTTGCACCACTGCTGTGCCTTGGAATGCTAG
TTGGAGTAATAAATCTCTGGAACAGATTTGGAATCACACGACCTGGATGGAGTGGGACAGAGAAATTAAC
AATTACACAAGCTTAATACACTCCTTAATTGAAGAATCGCAAAACCAGCAAGAAAAGAATGAACAAGAAT
TATTGGAATTAGATAAATGGGCAAGTTTGTGGAATTGGTTTAACATAACAAATTGGCTGTGGTATATAAA
ATTATTCATAATGATAGTAGGAGGCTTGGTAGGTTTAAGAATAGTTTTTGCTGTACTTTCTATAGTGAAT
AGAGTTAGGCAGGGATATTCACCATTATCGTTTCAGACCCACCTCCCAACCCCGAGGGGACCCAGAGAGG
GCCTATTTCCCATGATTCCTTCATATTTGCATATACGATACAAGGCTGTTAGAGAGATAATTAGAATTAA
TTTGACTGTAAACACAAAGATATTAGTACAAAATACGTGACGTAGAAAGTAATAATTTCTTGGGTAGTTT
GCAGTTTTAAAATTATGTTTTAAAATGGACTATCATATGCTTACCGTAACTTGAAAGTATTTCGATTTCT
TGGCTTTATATATCTTGTGGAAAGGACGAAACACCGGAACCTTAGCCGGCCGATCGGTTTTAGAGCTAGA
AATAGCAAGTTAAAATAAGGCTAGTCCGTTATCAACTTGAAAAAGTGGCACCGAGTCGGTGCTTTTTTAA
GCTTGGCGTAACTAGATCTTGAGACAAATGGCAGTATTCATCCACAATTTTAAAAGAAAAGGGGGGATTG
GGGGGTACAGTGCAGGGGAAAGAATAGTAGACATAATAGCAACAGACATACAAACTAAAGAATTACAAAA
ACAAATTACAAAAATTCAAAATTTTCGGGTTTATTACAGGGACAGCAGAGATCCACTTTGGCGCCGGCTC
GAGGGGG
Features (pLannotate 1.2.2; 29 found; start..end, strand, type, name):
     14..80      +  CDS            small t antigen (fragment): SV40 (simian virus 40) small t antigen
    106..317     +  promoter       EF-1α core promoter: core promoter for human elongation factor EF-1α
    318..1256    +  intron         EF-1α intron A: intron upstream of the start codon of human EF-1α
   1278..1877    +  CDS            PuroR (fragment): puromycin N-acetyltransferase; pac from Streptomyces; confers resistance to puromycin
   1893..2481    +  misc_feature   WPRE: woodchuck hepatitis virus posttranscriptional regulatory element
   2532..2551    +  misc_feature   cPPT/CTS (fragment): central polypurine tract and central termination sequence of HIV-1
   2553..2786    +  LTR            3' LTR (ΔU3): self-inactivating 3' long terminal repeat (LTR) from HIV-1
   2864..2985    +  polyA_signal   SV40 poly(A) signal: SV40 polyadenylation signal
   3025..3160    +  rep_origin     SV40 ori: SV40 origin of replication
   3181..3199    -  promoter       T7 promoter: promoter for bacteriophage T7 RNA polymerase
   3207..3362    +  CDS            lacZα (fragment): LacZα fragment of β-galactosidase; lacZ fragment
   3367..3795    +  rep_origin     f1 ori (sequence partly withheld): f1 bacteriophage origin of replication; arrow indicates direction of (+) strand synthesis
   3848..3952    +  promoter       AmpR promoter: bla
   3953..4813    +  CDS            AmpR: β-lactamase; bla; confers resistance to ampicillin, carbenicillin, and related antibiotics
   4984..5572    +  rep_origin     ori: high-copy-number ColE1/pMB1/pBR322/pUC origin of replication
   5755..5847    +  CDS            lacI (fragment): lac repressor; lacI; The lac repressor binds to the lac operator to inhibit transcription in E. coli. This inhibition can be relieved by adding lactose or isopropyl-β-D-thiogalactopyranoside (IPTG).
   5860..5881    +  protein_bind   CAP binding site: CAP binding activates transcription in the presence of cAMP. E. coli catabolite activator protein
   5896..5926    +  promoter       lac promoter: promoter for the E. coli lac operon
   5934..5950    +  protein_bind   lac operator: The lac repressor binds to the lac operator to inhibit transcription in E. coli. This inhibition can be relieved by adding lactose or isopropyl-β-D-thiogalactopyranoside (IPTG). lac repressor encoded by lacI
   5995..6013    +  promoter       T3 promoter: promoter for bacteriophage T3 RNA polymerase
   6041..6267    +  promoter       RSV promoter: Rous sarcoma virus enhancer/promoter
   6268..6448    +  LTR            5' LTR (truncated): truncated 5' long terminal repeat (LTR) from HIV-1
   6495..6620    +  misc_feature   HIV-1 Ψ: packaging signal of human immunodeficiency virus type 1
   6604..6967    +  CDS            HIV-1 gag (fragment): gag protein from human immunodeficiency virus 1; gag
   7113..7346    +  misc_feature   RRE: The Rev response element (RRE) of HIV-1 allows for Rev-dependent mRNA export from the nucleus to the cytoplasm.
   7723..7749    +  CDS            Rev (fragment): human immunodeficiency virus 1 (HIV-1) Rev protein; rev; enhances nuclear export of unspliced and incompletely spliced viral mRNAs
   7753..7993    +  promoter       U6 promoter: RNA polymerase III promoter for human U6 snRNA
   8023..8098    +  misc_RNA       gRNA scaffold: guide RNA scaffold for the Streptococcus pyogenes CRISPR/Cas9 system
   8154..8271    +  misc_feature   cPPT/CTS: central polypurine tract and central termination sequence of HIV-1
