[The description below was written by a language model from this plasmid's Addgene catalogue record and pLannotate feature annotations shown in this document.]
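Description:
ITPK1 gRNA (BRDN0001147909) is a third-generation lentiviral CRISPR guide plasmid built on the lentiGuide-Puro backbone, designed to deliver a single guide RNA against human ITPK1 into mammalian cells. It is propagated in E. coli as a high-copy plasmid through a ColE1/pUC-type origin with ampicillin selection (AmpR). The backbone also carries an f1 origin, an SV40 origin and poly(A) signal, and leftover lac and T7/T3 cloning-vector elements.

The transfer cassette is a self-inactivating HIV-1 vector. An RSV promoter fused to a truncated 5' LTR drives production of the genomic RNA in packaging cells, followed by the Ψ packaging signal with a partial gag fragment, the RRE for Rev-dependent nuclear export, and a cPPT/CTS. The cassette ends in a ΔU3 3' LTR, which inactivates LTR promoter activity after integration.

Within this unit, a human U6 RNA polymerase III promoter transcribes the ITPK1-targeting spacer joined to the Streptococcus pyogenes gRNA scaffold. Downstream, the EF-1α core promoter with its intron A expresses puromycin N-acetyltransferase, and a WPRE enhances expression of that transcript. Transduced cells can therefore be selected with puromycin.

The guide was designed against several ITPK1 reference transcripts and belongs to a human kinome gRNA collection associated with work on optimised sgRNA design. The plasmid does not encode Cas9, so it is intended for use alongside a separate Cas9 lentiviral vector or in cells that already express Cas9. Its typical application is knockout of ITPK1. The cloning method for the guide is not recorded.
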