Addgene plasmid #77149: ITPK1 gRNA (BRDN0001147909)
Purpose: 3rd generation lentiviral gRNA plasmid targeting human ITPK1
Depositing lab: John Doench & David Root. Depositing organization: Broad Institute. Publication: Optimized sgRNA design to maximize activity and minimize off-target effects of CRISPR-Cas9. Doench JG, Fusi N, Sullender M, Hegde M, Vaimberg EW, Donovan KF, Smith I, Tothova Z, Wilen C, Orchard R, Virgin HW, Listgarten J, Root DE. Nat Biotechnol. 2016 Jan 18. doi: 10.1038/nbt.3437. PubMed 26780180.
Backbone
  Vector backbone: lentiGuide-Puro
  Backbone manufacturer: Zhang Lab (Addgene plasmid # 52963)
  Vector type: Mammalian Expression, Lentiviral, CRISPR
  Selectable markers: Puromycin
Growth in bacteria
  Bacterial resistance: Ampicillin, 100 μg/mL
  Growth temperature: 37°C
  Growth strain: DH5alpha
  Copy number: High Copy
Gene/Insert
  Gene/Insert name: ITPK1 (alt names: ITPK1; NM_001142593.1)
  gRNA/shRNA sequence: GAACCTTAGCCGGCCGATCG
  Species: H. sapiens (human)
  Entrez Gene: ITPK1 (a.k.a. ITRPK1)
  Promoter: hU6
  Cloning method: Unknown
  Sequencing primers: 5′ U6-F; 3′ pS2-R
Terms and licenses: Academic/Nonprofit Terms; Industry Terms: Not Available to Industry
Depositor comments: The gRNA was designed to target the following Genbank reference sequence(s): NM_001142593.1,NM_001142594.1,NM_014216.4. Note that this plasmid does NOT contain Cas9. It should be used in conjunction with lentiCas9-Blast (Addgene #52962) or otherwise with cell lines already expressing Cas9. Browse the full kinome gRNA library at http://www.addgene.org/pooled-library/broadgpp-human-kinome/ or visit http://www.broadinstitute.org/rnai/public/ for detailed protocols and information.
How to cite: ITPK1 gRNA (BRDN0001147909) was a gift from John Doench & David Root (Addgene plasmid # 77149 ; http://n2t.net/addgene:77149 ; RRID:Addgene_77149)
