>Addgene plasmid #77149 | ITPK1 gRNA (BRDN0001147909) | depositor partial sequence | sequence record 144609 | Target Sequence
GAACCTTAGCCGGCCGATCG
