>Addgene plasmid #77149 | ITPK1 gRNA (BRDN0001147909) | addgene partial sequence | sequence record 187209 | hU6-F
GTAGAAAGTAATAATTTCTTGGGTAGTTTGCAGTTTTAAAATTATGTTTTAAAATGGACTATCATATGCT
TACCGTAACTTGAAAGTATTTCGATTTCTTGGCTTTATATATCTTGTGGAAAGGACGAAACACCGGAACC
TTAGCCGGCCGATCGGTTTTAGAGCTAGAAATAGCAAGTTAAAATAAGGCTAGTCCGTTATCAACTTGAA
AAAGTGGCACCGAGTCGGTGCTTTTTTAAGCTTGGCGTAACTAGATCTTGAGACAAATGGCAGTATTCAT
CCACAATTTTAAAAGAAAAGGGGGGATTGGGGGGTACAGTGCAGGGGAAAGAATAGTAGACATAATAGCA
ACAGACATACAAACTAAAGAATTACAAAAACAAATTACAAAAATTCAAAATTTTCGGGTTTATTACAGGG
ACAGCAGAGATCCACTTTGGCGCCGGCTCGAGGGGGCCCGGGTGCAAAGATGGATAAAGTTTTAAACAGA
GAGGAATCTTTGCAGCTAATGGACCTTCTAGGTCTTGAAAGGAGTGGGAATTGGCTCCGGTGCCCGTCAG
TGGGCAGAGC
